Addgene plasmid #62939: pET-Cre-6xHis
Purpose: Expression of Cre-6xHis in bacterial cells
Depositing lab: David Liu. Depositing organization: Harvard University. Publication: Cationic lipid-mediated delivery of proteins enables efficient protein-based genome editing in vitro and in vivo. Zuris JA, Thompson DB, Shu Y, Guilinger JP, Bessen JL, Hu JH, Maeder ML, Joung JK, Chen ZY, Liu DR. Nat Biotechnol. 2015 Jan;33(1):73-80. doi: 10.1038/nbt.3081. Epub 2014 Oct 30. PubMed 25357182.
Backbone
  Vector backbone: pET29
  Backbone manufacturer: Novagen
  Backbone size w/o insert (bp): 5161
  Total vector size (bp): 6202
  Vector type: Bacterial Expression
Growth in bacteria
  Bacterial resistance: Ampicillin, 100 μg/mL
  Growth temperature: 37°C
  Growth strain: Mach1
  Growth instructions: For protein expression, transform into BL21 Star (DE3) cells. Induce at 0.6 OD with 0.5 mM IPTG final concentration. Growing overnight (16 hours) at 20-25 C.
  Copy number: High Copy
Gene/Insert
  Gene/Insert name: Cre recombinase
  Species: P1 Bacteriophage
  Insert size (bp): 1041
  Promoter: T7
  Tag / fusion protein: 6xHis tag (C terminal on backbone)
  Cloning method: Restriction Enzyme; 5′ cloning site XbaI (not destroyed); 3′ cloning site XhoI (not destroyed)
  Sequencing primers: 5′ T7 promoter; 3′ T7 terminator
Terms and licenses: Academic/Nonprofit Terms; Industry Terms: Not Available to Industry
Depositor comments: Alternative plasmid name: pJAZ0011
How to cite: pET-Cre-6xHis was a gift from David Liu (Addgene plasmid # 62939 ; http://n2t.net/addgene:62939 ; RRID:Addgene_62939)
