[The description below was written by a language model from this plasmid's Addgene catalogue record and pLannotate feature annotations shown in this document.]
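Description:
pET-Cre-6xHis is a bacterial expression plasmid built on the Novagen pET29 backbone for producing bacteriophage P1 Cre recombinase with a C-terminal hexahistidine tag in E. coli. The plasmid is about 6.2 kb and is propagated through a ColE1/pMB1-type origin accompanied by the pBR322-derived bom and rop elements. The catalogue lists it as high copy, although rop is normally associated with copy-number restraint. Selection is by ampicillin through a β-lactamase gene under its own promoter. An f1 origin is also present, and short tetracycline-resistance fragments are non-functional remnants of the pBR322 lineage.

The Cre coding sequence (about 1 kb, cloned between XbaI and XhoI) sits downstream of a T7 promoter that is immediately followed by a lac operator and the efficient T7 gene 10 ribosome binding site, and transcription ends at the T7 terminator. A lacI gene with its own promoter is carried on the plasmid, so the lac repressor keeps the T7lac promoter quiet until IPTG is added. Expression therefore requires a host that supplies T7 RNA polymerase, such as a DE3 lysogen. The feature table does not annotate the His tag itself. It instead flags short S-tag and SET1 fragments between the Cre reading frame and the terminator, which are probably backbone-derived matches, and the record does not show whether they are translated.

The His tag allows metal-affinity purification of the recombinant enzyme. Purified Cre catalyses site-specific recombination between loxP sites, and the associated publication concerns cationic lipid-mediated delivery of proteins for genome editing in vitro and in vivo.
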