Features (pLannotate 1.2.2; 19 found; start..end, strand, type, name):
      3..27      +  protein_bind   lac operator: The lac repressor binds to the lac operator to inhibit transcription in E. coli. This inhibition can be relieved by adding lactose or isopropyl-β-D-thiogalactopyranoside (IPTG). lac repressor encoded by lacI
     42..64      +  RBS            RBS: efficient ribosome binding site from bacteriophage T7 gene 10 (Olins and Rangwala, 1989)
     71..1099    +  CDS            cre: RECR_BPP1 - Experimental evidence at protein level: Swiss-Prot protein existence level 1. Catalyzes site-specific recombination between two 34-base- pair LOXP sites. Its role is to maintain the phage genome as a monomeric unit-copy plasmid in the lysogenic state. From Escherichia phage P1 (Bacteriophage P1).
   1145..1186    +  CDS            S-Tag (fragment): affinity and epitope tag derived from pancreatic ribonuclease A
   1216..1233    +  CDS            SET1 (fragment): solubility-enhancement tag derived from T7 phage gene 10B
   1241..1288    +  terminator     T7 terminator: transcription terminator for bacteriophage T7 RNA polymerase
   1325..1780    +  rep_origin     f1 ori (sequence partly withheld): f1 bacteriophage origin of replication; arrow indicates direction of (+) strand synthesis
   1895..2755    -  CDS            AmpR: β-lactamase; bla; confers resistance to ampicillin, carbenicillin, and related antibiotics
   2756..2848    -  promoter       AmpR promoter: bla
   2929..3517    +  rep_origin     ori: high-copy-number ColE1/pMB1/pBR322/pUC origin of replication
   3703..3845    -  misc_feature   bom: basis of mobility region from pBR322
   3947..4138    -  CDS            rop: Rop protein, which maintains plasmids at low copy number; rop
   4155..4535    +  CDS            YPB1_ECOLX: Protein predicted: Swiss-Prot protein existence level 4. From Escherichia coli.
   4597..4661    -  CDS            TcR (fragment): tetracycline efflux protein; tet; confers resistance to tetracycline
   4676..4697    -  protein_bind   CAP binding site: CAP binding activates transcription in the presence of cAMP. E. coli catabolite activator protein
   4710..5792    -  CDS            lacI: lac repressor; lacI; The lac repressor binds to the lac operator to inhibit transcription in E. coli. This inhibition can be relieved by adding lactose or isopropyl-β-D-thiogalactopyranoside (IPTG).
   5793..5870    -  promoter       lacI promoter: lacI
   5878..6157    -  CDS            TcR (fragment): tetracycline efflux protein; tet; confers resistance to tetracycline
   6183..2       +  promoter       T7 promoter (across the origin): promoter for bacteriophage T7 RNA polymerase
>Addgene plasmid #62939 | pET-Cre-6xHis | depositor full sequence | sequence record 106328 | Cre-6xHis
GGGGAATTGTGAGCGGATAACAATTCCCCTCTAGAAATAATTTTGTTTAACTTTAAGAAGGAGATATACC
ATGAGCAATTTACTGACCGTACACCAAAATTTGCCTGCATTGCCGGTCGATGCAACGAGTGATGAGGTTC
GCAAGAACCTGATGGACATGTTCAGGGATCGCCAGGCGTTTTCTGAGCATACCTGGAAAATGCTTCTGTC
CGTTTGCCGGTCGTGGGCGGCATGGTGCAAGTTGAATAACCGGAAATGGTTTCCCGCAGAACCTGAAGAT
GTTCGCGATTATCTTCTATATCTTCAGGCGCGCGGTCTGGCAGTAAAAACTATCCAGCAACATTTGGGCC
AGCTAAACATGCTTCATCGTCGGTCCGGGCTGCCACGACCAAGTGACAGCAATGCTGTTTCACTGGTTAT
GCGGCGTATCCGAAAAGAAAACGTTGATGCCGGTGAACGTGCAAAACAGGCTCTAGCGTTCGAACGCACT
GATTTCGACCAGGTTCGTTCACTCATGGAAAATAGCGATCGCTGCCAGGATATACGTAATCTGGCATTTC
TGGGGATTGCTTATAACACCCTGTTACGTATAGCCGAAATTGCCAGGATCAGGGTTAAAGATATCTCACG
TACTGACGGTGGGAGAATGTTAATCCATATTGGCAGAACGAAAACGCTGGTTAGCACCGCAGGTGTAGAG
AAGGCACTTAGCCTGGGGGTAACTAAACTGGTCGAGCGATGGATTTCCGTCTCTGGTGTAGCTGATGATC
CGAATAACTACCTGTTTTGCCGGGTCAGAAAAAATGGTGTTGCCGCGCCATCTGCCACCAGCCAGCTATC
AACTCGCGCCCTGGAAGGGATTTTTGAAGCAACTCATCGATTGATTTACGGCGCTAAGGATGACTCTGGT
CAGAGATACCTGGCCTGGTCTGGACACAGTGCCCGTGTCGGAGCCGCGCGAGATATGGCCCGCGCTGGAG
TTTCAATACCGGAGATCATGCAAGCTGGTGGCTGGACCAATGTAAATATTGTCATGAACTATATCCGTAA
CCTGGATAGTGAAACAGGGGCAATGGTGCGCCTGCTGGAAGATGGCGACGGCGGATCCCATCACCACCAC
CATCACTAATGACTCGAGTCTGGTAAAGAAACCGCTGCTGCGAAATTTGAACGCCAGCACATGGACTCGT
CTACTAGCGCAGCTTAATTAACCTAGGCTGCTGCCACCGCTGAGCAATAACTAGCATAACCCCTTGGGGC
CTCTAAACGGGTCTTGAGGGGTTTTTTGCTGAAAGGAGGAACTATATCCGGATTGGCGAATGGG
[124 nt withheld, positions 1325-1448]
C
[91 nt withheld, positions 1450-1540]
A
[49 nt withheld, positions 1542-1590]
CCTTTGACGTTGGAGTCCACGTTCTTT
[37 nt withheld, positions 1618-1654]
ACCCTATCTCGGTCTATTCTTTTGATTTATAAGGGATTTTGCCGATTTCGGCCTATTGGTTAAAAAATGA
GCTGATTTAACAAAAATTTAACGCGAATTTTAACAAAATATTAACGTTTACAATTTCTGGCGGCACGATG
GCATGAGATTATCAAAAAGGATCTTCACCTAGATCCTTTTAAATTAAAAATGAAGTTTTAAATCAATCTA
AAGTATATATGAGTAAACTTGGTCTGACAGTTACCAATGCTTAATCAGTGAGGCACCTATCTCAGCGATC
TGTCTATTTCGTTCATCCATAGTTGCCTGACTCCCCGTCGTGTAGATAACTACGATACGGGAGGGCTTAC
CATCTGGCCCCAGTGCTGCAATGATACCGCGAGACCCACGCTCACCGGCTCCAGATTTATCAGCAATAAA
CCAGCCAGCCGGAAGGGCCGAGCGCAGAAGTGGTCCTGCAACTTTATCCGCCTCCATCCAGTCTATTAAT
TGTTGCCGGGAAGCTAGAGTAAGTAGTTCGCCAGTTAATAGTTTGCGCAACGTTGTTGCCATTGCTACAG
GCATCGTGGTGTCACGCTCGTCGTTTGGTATGGCTTCATTCAGCTCCGGTTCCCAACGATCAAGGCGAGT
TACATGATCCCCCATGTTGTGCAAAAAAGCGGTTAGCTCCTTCGGTCCTCCGATCGTTGTCAGAAGTAAG
TTGGCCGCAGTGTTATCACTCATGGTTATGGCAGCACTGCATAATTCTCTTACTGTCATGCCATCCGTAA
GATGCTTTTCTGTGACTGGTGAGTACTCAACCAAGTCATTCTGAGAATAGTGTATGCGGCGACCGAGTTG
CTCTTGCCCGGCGTCAATACGGGATAATACCGCGCCACATAGCAGAACTTTAAAAGTGCTCATCATTGGA
AAACGTTCTTCGGGGCGAAAACTCTCAAGGATCTTACCGCTGTTGAGATCCAGTTCGATGTAACCCACTC
GTGCACCCAACTGATCTTCAGCATCTTTTACTTTCACCAGCGTTTCTGGGTGAGCAAAAACAGGAAGGCA
AAATGCCGCAAAAAAGGGAATAAGGGCGACACGGAAATGTTGAATACTCATACTCTTCCTTTTTCAATCA
TGATTGAAGCATTTATCAGGGTTATTGTCTCATGAGCGGATACATATTTGAATGTATTTAGAAAAATAAA
CAAATAGGTCATGACCAAAATCCCTTAACGTGAGTTTTCGTTCCACTGAGCGTCAGACCCCGTAGAAAAG
ATCAAAGGATCTTCTTGAGATCCTTTTTTTCTGCGCGTAATCTGCTGCTTGCAAACAAAAAAACCACCGC
TACCAGCGGTGGTTTGTTTGCCGGATCAAGAGCTACCAACTCTTTTTCCGAAGGTAACTGGCTTCAGCAG
AGCGCAGATACCAAATACTGTCCTTCTAGTGTAGCCGTAGTTAGGCCACCACTTCAAGAACTCTGTAGCA
CCGCCTACATACCTCGCTCTGCTAATCCTGTTACCAGTGGCTGCTGCCAGTGGCGATAAGTCGTGTCTTA
CCGGGTTGGACTCAAGACGATAGTTACCGGATAAGGCGCAGCGGTCGGGCTGAACGGGGGGTTCGTGCAC
ACAGCCCAGCTTGGAGCGAACGACCTACACCGAACTGAGATACCTACAGCGTGAGCTATGAGAAAGCGCC
ACGCTTCCCGAAGGGAGAAAGGCGGACAGGTATCCGGTAAGCGGCAGGGTCGGAACAGGAGAGCGCACGA
GGGAGCTTCCAGGGGGAAACGCCTGGTATCTTTATAGTCCTGTCGGGTTTCGCCACCTCTGACTTGAGCG
TCGATTTTTGTGATGCTCGTCAGGGGGGCGGAGCCTATGGAAAAACGCCAGCAACGCGGCCTTTTTACGG
TTCCTGGCCTTTTGCTGGCCTTTTGCTCACATGTTCTTTCCTGCGTTATCCCCTGATTCTGTGGATAACC
GTATTACCGCCTTTGAGTGAGCTGATACCGCTCGCCGCAGCCGAACGACCGAGCGCAGCGAGTCAGTGAG
CGAGGAAGCGGAAGAGCGCCTGATGCGGTATTTTCTCCTTACGCATCTGTGCGGTATTTCACACCGCATA
TATGGTGCACTCTCAGTACAATCTGCTCTGATGCCGCATAGTTAAGCCAGTATACACTCCGCTATCGCTA
CGTGACTGGGTCATGGCTGCGCCCCGACACCCGCCAACACCCGCTGACGCGCCCTGACGGGCTTGTCTGC
TCCCGGCATCCGCTTACAGACAAGCTGTGACCGTCTCCGGGAGCTGCATGTGTCAGAGGTTTTCACCGTC
ATCACCGAAACGCGCGAGGCAGCTGCGGTAAAGCTCATCAGCGTGGTCGTGAAGCGATTCACAGATGTCT
GCCTGTTCATCCGCGTCCAGCTCGTTGAGTTTCTCCAGAAGCGTTAATGTCTGGCTTCTGATAAAGCGGG
CCATGTTAAGGGCGGTTTTTTCCTGTTTGGTCACTGATGCCTCCGTGTAAGGGGGATTTCTGTTCATGGG
GGTAATGATACCGATGAAACGAGAGAGGATGCTCACGATACGGGTTACTGATGATGAACATGCCCGGTTA
CTGGAACGTTGTGAGGGTAAACAACTGGCGGTATGGATGCGGCGGGACCAGAGAAAAATCACTCAGGGTC
AATGCCAGCGCTTCGTTAATACAGATGTAGGTGTTCCACAGGGTAGCCAGCAGCATCCTGCGATGCAGAT
CCGGAACATAATGGTGCAGGGCGCTGACTTCCGCGTTTCCAGACTTTACGAAACACGGAAACCGAAGACC
ATTCATGTTGTTGCTCAGGTCGCAGACGTTTTGCAGCAGCAGTCGCTTCACGTTCGCTCGCGTATCGGTG
ATTCATTCTGCTAACCAGTAAGGCAACCCCGCCAGCCTAGCCGGGTCCTCAACGACAGGAGCACGATCAT
GCTAGTCATGCCCCGCGCCCACCGGAAGGAGCTGACTGGGTTGAAGGCTCTCAAGGGCATCGGTCGAGAT
CCCGGTGCCTAATGAGTGAGCTAACTTACATTAATTGCGTTGCGCTCACTGCCCGCTTTCCAGTCGGGAA
ACCTGTCGTGCCAGCTGCATTAATGAATCGGCCAACGCGCGGGGAGAGGCGGTTTGCGTATTGGGCGCCA
GGGTGGTTTTTCTTTTCACCAGTGAGACGGGCAACAGCTGATTGCCCTTCACCGCCTGGCCCTGAGAGAG
TTGCAGCAAGCGGTCCACGCTGGTTTGCCCCAGCAGGCGAAAATCCTGTTTGATGGTGGTTAACGGCGGG
ATATAACATGAGCTGTCTTCGGTATCGTCGTATCCCACTACCGAGATGTCCGCACCAACGCGCAGCCCGG
ACTCGGTAATGGCGCGCATTGCGCCCAGCGCCATCTGATCGTTGGCAACCAGCATCGCAGTGGGAACGAT
GCCCTCATTCAGCATTTGCATGGTTTGTTGAAAACCGGACATGGCACTCCAGTCGCCTTCCCGTTCCGCT
ATCGGCTGAATTTGATTGCGAGTGAGATATTTATGCCAGCCAGCCAGACGCAGACGCGCCGAGACAGAAC
TTAATGGGCCCGCTAACAGCGCGATTTGCTGGTGACCCAATGCGACCAGATGCTCCACGCCCAGTCGCGT
ACCGTCTTCATGGGAGAAAATAATACTGTTGATGGGTGTCTGGTCAGAGACATCAAGAAATAACGCCGGA
ACATTAGTGCAGGCAGCTTCCACAGCAATGGCATCCTGGTCATCCAGCGGATAGTTAATGATCAGCCCAC
TGACGCGTTGCGCGAGAAGATTGTGCACCGCCGCTTTACAGGCTTCGACGCCGCTTCGTTCTACCATCGA
CACCACCACGCTGGCACCCAGTTGATCGGCGCGAGATTTAATCGCCGCGACAATTTGCGACGGCGCGTGC
AGGGCCAGACTGGAGGTGGCAACGCCAATCAGCAACGACTGTTTGCCCGCCAGTTGTTGTGCCACGCGGT
TGGGAATGTAATTCAGCTCCGCCATCGCCGCTTCCACTTTTTCCCGCGTTTTCGCAGAAACGTGGCTGGC
CTGGTTCACCACGCGGGAAACGGTCTGATAAGAGACACCGGCATACTCTGCGACATCGTATAACGTTACT
GGTTTCACATTCACCACCCTGAATTGACTCTCTTCCGGGCGCTATCATGCCATACCGCGAAAGGTTTTGC
GCCATTCGATGGTGTCCGGGATCTCGACGCTCTCCCTTATGCGACTCCTGCATTAGGAAGCAGCCCAGTA
GTAGGTTGAGGCCGTTGAGCACCGCCGCCGCAAGGAATGGTGCATGCAAGGAGATGGCGCCCAACAGTCC
CCCGGCCACGGGGCCTGCCACCATACCCACGCCGAAACAAGCGCTCATGAGCCCGAAGTGGCGAGCCCGA
TCTTCCCCATCGGTGATGTCGGCGATATAGGCGCCAGCAACCGCACCTGTGGCGCCGGTGATGCCGGCCA
CGATGCGTCCGGCGTAGAGGATCGAGATCGATCTCGATCCCGCGAAATTAATACGACTCACTATA
