>Addgene plasmid #62939 | pET-Cre-6xHis | addgene partial sequence | sequence record 111942 | pBRrevBam 5'-GGTGATGTCGGCGATATAGG-3'
CGATGCGTCCGGCGTAGAGGATCGAGATCGATCTCGATCCCGCGAAATTAATACGACTCACTATAGGGGA
ATTGTGAGCGGATAACAATTCCCCTCTAGAAATAATTTTGTTTAACTTTAAGAAGGAGATATACCATGAG
CAATTTACTGACCGTACACCAAAATTTGCCTGCATTGCCGGTCGATGCAACGAGTGATGAGGTTCGCAAG
AACCTGATGGACATGTTCAGGGATCGCCAGGCGTTTTCTGAGCATACCTGGAAAATGCTTCTGTCCGTTT
GCCGGTCGTGGGCGGCATGGTGCAAGTTGAATAACCGGAAATGGTTTCCCGCAGAACCTGAAGATGTTCG
CGATTATCTTCTATATCTTCAGGCGCGCGGTCTGGCAGTAAAAACTATCCAGCAACATTTGGGCCAGCTA
AACATGCTTCATCGTCGGTCCGGGCTGCCACGACCAAGTGACAGCAATGCTGTTTCACTGGTTATGCGGC
GTATCCGAAAAGAAAACGTTGATGCCGGTGAACGTGCAAAACAGGCTCTAGCGTTCGAACGCACTGATTT
CGACCAGGTTCGTTCACTCATGGAAAATAGCGATCGCTGCCAGGATATACGTAATCTGGCATTTCTGGGG
ATTGCTTATAACACCCTGTTACGTATAGCCGAAATTGCCAGGATCAGGGTTAAAGATATCTCACGTACTG
ACGGTGGGAGAATGTTAATCCATATTGGCAGAACGAAAACGCTGGTTAGCACCGCAGGTGTAGAGAAGGC
ACTTAGCCTGGGGGTAACTAAACTGGTCGAGCGATGGATTTCCGTCTCTGGTGTAGCTGATGATCCGAAT
AACTACCTGTTT
