>Addgene plasmid #62939 | pET-Cre-6xHis | addgene partial sequence | sequence record 112540 | T7term 5'-GCTAGTTATTGCTCAGCGG-3'
TAGACGAGTCCATGTGCTGGCGTTCAAATTTCGCAGCAGCGGTTTCTTTACCAGACTCGAGTCATTAGTG
ATGGTGGTGGTGATGGGATCCGCCGTCGCCATCTTCCAGCAGGCGCACCATTGCCCCTGTTTCACTATCC
AGGTTACGGATATAGTTCATGACAATATTTACATTGGTCCAGCCACCAGCTTGCATGATCTCCGGTATTG
AAACTCCAGCGCGGGCCATATCTCGCGCGGCTCCGACACGGGCACTGTGTCCAGACCAGGCCAGGTATCT
CTGACCAGAGTCATCCTTAGCGCCGTAAATCAATCGATGAGTTGCTTCAAAAATCCCTTCCAGGGCGCGA
GTTGATAGCTGGCTGGTGGCAGATGGCGCGGCAACACCATTTTTTCTGACCCGGCAAAACAGGTAGTTAT
TCGGATCATCAGCTACACCAGAGACGGAAATCCATCGCTCGACCAGTTTAGTTACCCCCAGGCTAAGTGC
CTTCTCTACACCTGCGGTGCTAACCAGCGTTTTCGTTCTGCCAATATGGATTAACATTCTCCCACCGTCA
GTACGTGAGATATCTTTAACCCTGATCCTGGCAATTTCGGCTATACGTAACAGGGTGTTATAAGCAATCC
CCAGAAATGCCAGATTACGTATATCCTGGCAGCGATCGCTATTTTCCATGAGTGAACGAACCTGGTCGAA
ATCAGTGCGTTCGAACGCTAGAGCCTGTTTTGCACGTTCACCGGCATCAACGTTTTCTTTTCGGATACGC
CGCATAACCAGTGAAACAGCATTGCTGTCACTTGGTCGTGGCAGCCCGGACCGACGATGAAGCATGTTTA
GCTGGCCCAAATGTTGCTGGATAGTTT
